Addgene plasmid #167668: pRU46
Purpose: ENTRY vector for gRNA6 cloning under pAtU3 promoter
Depositing lab: Niko Geldner. Depositing organization: Universite de Lausanne (UNIL). Publication: Combined fluorescent seed selection and multiplex CRISPR/Cas9 assembly for fast generation of multiple Arabidopsis mutants. Ursache R, Fujita S, Denervaud Tendon V, Geldner N. Plant Methods. 2021 Oct 30;17(1):111. doi: 10.1186/s13007-021-00811-9. PubMed 34717688.
Backbone
  Vector backbone: pGEM-T Easy
  Vector type: CRISPR
Growth in bacteria
  Bacterial resistance: Ampicillin, 100 μg/mL
  Growth temperature: 37°C
  Growth strain: DH5alpha
  Copy number: High Copy
Gene/Insert
  Gene/Insert name: pAtU3
  Species: A. thaliana (mustard weed)
  Cloning method: Restriction Enzyme; 5′ cloning site Unknown (unknown if destroyed)
  Sequencing primers: 5′ CAGGAAACAGCTATGAC; 3′ GTAAAACGACGGCCAGT
Terms and licenses: Academic/Nonprofit Terms; Industry Terms: Not Available to Industry
Depositor comments: Please visit https://www.biorxiv.org/content/10.1101/2021.05.20.444986v1 for bioRxiv preprint.
How to cite: pRU46 was a gift from Niko Geldner (Addgene plasmid # 167668 ; http://n2t.net/addgene:167668 ; RRID:Addgene_167668)
