[The description below was written by a language model from this plasmid's Addgene catalogue record and pLannotate feature annotations shown in this document.]
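Description:
pRU46 is a small (about 3.9 kb) CRISPR entry vector built on the pGEM-T Easy cloning backbone, designed to receive a single guide RNA, designated gRNA6, for expression under the Arabidopsis thaliana U3 small nuclear RNA promoter (pAtU3). It is propagated in E. coli as a high-copy plasmid through its ColE1/pUC-type origin and is selected with ampicillin via the β-lactamase (AmpR) gene and its own promoter. The backbone also carries the usual pGEM-T Easy elements: an f1 phage origin, the lac promoter/operator with a CAP binding site, lacZα and lacI fragments, and SP6 and T7 phage promoters that flank the cloning region.

Between the SP6 and T7 promoters lies the insert. The automated annotation recognises only the Streptococcus pyogenes Cas9 guide RNA scaffold there. The unannotated stretch upstream of the scaffold is presumably where the catalogued pAtU3 promoter sits, although the feature table does not mark it, and the cloning sites used to insert a spacer are not stated in the record. In such a cassette, the plant U3 promoter, typically transcribed by RNA polymerase III, drives a short transcript made of a user-supplied targeting spacer fused to the scaffold, which directs Cas9 to the chosen genomic site. No Cas9 gene or plant selection marker is annotated on this plasmid.

The "gRNA6" designation and the associated publication indicate that pRU46 is one of a series of position-specific entry modules. Individual guide cassettes from the series are combined into a destination construct for multiplex CRISPR/Cas9 editing, used with fluorescent seed selection to generate multiple Arabidopsis mutants quickly.
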