Features (pLannotate 1.2.2; 13 found; start..end, strand, type, name):
     92..680     +  rep_origin     ori: high-copy-number ColE1/pMB1/pBR322/pUC origin of replication
    863..955     +  CDS            lacI (fragment): lac repressor; lacI; The lac repressor binds to the lac operator to inhibit transcription in E. coli. This inhibition can be relieved by adding lactose or isopropyl-β-D-thiogalactopyranoside (IPTG).
    968..989     +  protein_bind   CAP binding site: CAP binding activates transcription in the presence of cAMP. E. coli catabolite activator protein
   1004..1034    +  promoter       lac promoter: promoter for the E. coli lac operon
   1042..1058    +  protein_bind   lac operator: The lac repressor binds to the lac operator to inhibit transcription in E. coli. This inhibition can be relieved by adding lactose or isopropyl-β-D-thiogalactopyranoside (IPTG). lac repressor encoded by lacI
   1100..1118    +  promoter       SP6 promoter: promoter for bacteriophage SP6 RNA polymerase
   1613..1688    +  misc_RNA       gRNA scaffold: guide RNA scaffold for the Streptococcus pyogenes CRISPR/Cas9 system
   2117..2135    -  promoter       T7 promoter: promoter for bacteriophage T7 RNA polymerase
   2138..2295    +  CDS            lacZα (fragment): LacZα fragment of β-galactosidase; lacZ fragment
   2299..2727    +  rep_origin     f1 ori (sequence partly withheld): f1 bacteriophage origin of replication; arrow indicates direction of (+) strand synthesis
   2755..2805    -  misc_feature   bom (fragment): basis of mobility region from pBR322
   2832..2936    +  promoter       AmpR promoter: bla
   2937..3797    +  CDS            AmpR: β-lactamase; bla; confers resistance to ampicillin, carbenicillin, and related antibiotics
>Addgene plasmid #167668 | pRU46 | addgene full sequence | sequence record 331965 | Addgene NGS Result
TCCTTTTTGATAATCTCATGACCAAAATCCCTTAACGTGAGTTTTCGTTCCACTGAGCGTCAGACCCCGT
AGAAAAGATCAAAGGATCTTCTTGAGATCCTTTTTTTCTGCGCGTAATCTGCTGCTTGCAAACAAAAAAA
CCACCGCTACCAGCGGTGGTTTGTTTGCCGGATCAAGAGCTACCAACTCTTTTTCCGAAGGTAACTGGCT
TCAGCAGAGCGCAGATACCAAATACTGTTCTTCTAGTGTAGCCGTAGTTAGGCCACCACTTCAAGAACTC
TGTAGCACCGCCTACATACCTCGCTCTGCTAATCCTGTTACCAGTGGCTGCTGCCAGTGGCGATAAGTCG
TGTCTTACCGGGTTGGACTCAAGACGATAGTTACCGGATAAGGCGCAGCGGTCGGGCTGAACGGGGGGTT
CGTGCACACAGCCCAGCTTGGAGCGAACGACCTACACCGAACTGAGATACCTACAGCGTGAGCTATGAGA
AAGCGCCACGCTTCCCGAAGGGAGAAAGGCGGACAGGTATCCGGTAAGCGGCAGGGTCGGAACAGGAGAG
CGCACGAGGGAGCTTCCAGGGGGAAACGCCTGGTATCTTTATAGTCCTGTCGGGTTTCGCCACCTCTGAC
TTGAGCGTCGATTTTTGTGATGCTCGTCAGGGGGGCGGAGCCTATGGAAAAACGCCAGCAACGCGGCCTT
TTTACGGTTCCTGGCCTTTTGCTGGCCTTTTGCTCACATGTTCTTTCCTGCGTTATCCCCTGATTCTGTG
GATAACCGTATTACCGCCTTTGAGTGAGCTGATACCGCTCGCCGCAGCCGAACGACCGAGCGCAGCGAGT
CAGTGAGCGAGGAAGCGGAAGAGCGCCCAATACGCAAACCGCCTCTCCCCGCGCGTTGGCCGATTCATTA
ATGCAGCTGGCACGACAGGTTTCCCGACTGGAAAGCGGGCAGTGAGCGCAACGCAATTAATGTGAGTTAG
CTCACTCATTAGGCACCCCAGGCTTTACACTTTATGCTTCCGGCTCGTATGTTGTGTGGAATTGTGAGCG
GATAACAATTTCACACAGGAAACAGCTATGACCATGATTACGCCAAGCTATTTAGGTGACACTATAGAAT
ACTCAAGCTATGCATCCAACGCGTTGGGAGCTCTCCCATATGGTCGACCTGCAGGCGGCCGGTCTCGTGC
ACGTGTCTCAAAATCTCTGATGTTACATTGCACAAGATAAAAATATATCATCATGCCTCCTCTAGAGGTG
TCGCTATTTTACTTTAAATTTTTCTTATGGCTCAGCCTGTGATGGATAACTGAATCAAACAAATGGCGTC
TGGGTTTAAGAACATCTGTTTTGGCTATGTTGGACGAAACAAGTGAACTTTTAGGATCAACTTCCGTTTA
TATACGGAGCTTATATCGAGCAATAAGATAAGTGGGCTTTTTATGTAATTTAATGGGCTATCGTCCATAT
ATTCACTAATACCCATGCCCAGTACCCATGTATGCGTTTCATATAAGCTCCTAATTTCTCCCACATCGCT
CAAATCTAAACAAATCTTGTTGTATATATAACACTGAGGGAGCACCATTGGTCAGGGTCTTCGAGAAGAC
CTGTTTTAGAGCTAGAAATAGCAAGTTAAAATAAGGCTAGTCCGTTATCAACTTGAAAAAGTGGCACCGA
GTCGGTGCTTTTTTTGGCAAAAATTTTCAGATTTTTTCTTCATCTGTAGATTTCTGGGTTTTTTTTTCCG
TTTCGTGAATCATAAGTGAAGTTTTGGATGCAAATCTGCGCGAAAAAAGTTGGACCTGCAATGAGCTTAT
TTAGATAGCTAAGACAAAGTGATTGGTCCGTTGTTTCAGTTCTGATTGTCAGAGAGTTTGTTTCGAGTCG
GCGACACCAATGCGTTTTGTTAACCAGATTTCGGGTAAGAAATGTATCGAGAGTTTGTTTCCAGACGGCT
ACATCATTTTCTTATGAAGGGTGAAATTAGATAGACCAAAGATTGAAACACAACATTTCTTTCACAAAAA
TATAATAAACTTGATAGCATTTAGGATCAGCCGGTGAGACCGGCCGCCATGGCGGCCGGGAGCATGCGAC
GTCGGGCCCAATTCGCCCTATAGTGAGTCGTATTACAATTCACTGGCCGTCGTTTTACAACGTCGTGACT
GGGAAAACCCTGGCGTTACCCAACTTAATCGCCTTGCAGCACATCCCCCTTTCGCCAGCTGGCGTAATAG
CGAAGAGGCCCGCACCGATCGCCCTTCCCAACAGTTGCGCAGCCTGAATGGCGAATGG
[124 nt withheld, positions 2299-2422]
C
[91 nt withheld, positions 2424-2514]
A
[49 nt withheld, positions 2516-2564]
CCTTTGACGTTGGAGTCCACGTTCTTT
[37 nt withheld, positions 2592-2628]
ACCCTATCTCGGTCTATTCTTTTGATTTATAAGGGATTTTGCCGATTTCGGCCTATTGGTTAAAAAATGA
GCTGATTTAACAAAAATTTAACGCGAATTTTAACAAAATATTAACGCTTACAATTTCCTGATGCGGTATT
TTCTCCTTACGCATCTGTGCGGTATTTCACACCGCATCAGGTGGCACTTTTCGGGGAAATGTGCGCGGAA
CCCCTATTTGTTTATTTTTCTAAATACATTCAAATATGTATCCGCTCATGAGACAATAACCCTGATAAAT
GCTTCAATAATATTGAAAAAGGAAGAGTATGAGTATTCAACATTTCCGTGTCGCCCTTATTCCCTTTTTT
GCGGCATTTTGCCTTCCTGTTTTTGCTCACCCAGAAACGCTGGTGAAAGTAAAAGATGCTGAAGATCAGT
TGGGTGCACGAGTGGGTTACATCGAACTGGATCTCAACAGCGGTAAGATCCTTGAGAGTTTTCGCCCCGA
AGAACGTTTTCCAATGATGAGCACTTTTAAAGTTCTGCTATGTGGCGCGGTATTATCCCGTATTGACGCC
GGGCAAGAGCAACTCGGTCGCCGCATACACTATTCTCAGAATGACTTGGTTGAGTACTCACCAGTCACAG
AAAAGCATCTTACGGATGGCATGACAGTAAGAGAATTATGCAGTGCTGCCATAACCATGAGTGATAACAC
TGCGGCCAACTTACTTCTGACAACGATCGGAGGACCGAAGGAGCTAACCGCTTTTTTGCACAACATGGGG
GATCATGTAACTCGCCTTGATCGTTGGGAACCGGAGCTGAATGAAGCCATACCAAACGACGAGCGTGACA
CCACGATGCCTGTAGCAATGGCAACAACGTTGCGCAAACTATTAACTGGCGAACTACTTACTCTAGCTTC
CCGGCAACAATTAATAGACTGGATGGAGGCGGATAAAGTTGCAGGACCACTTCTGCGCTCGGCCCTTCCG
GCTGGCTGGTTTATTGCTGATAAATCTGGAGCCGGTGAGCGTGGATCTCGCGGTATCATTGCAGCACTGG
GGCCAGATGGTAAGCCCTCCCGTATCGTAGTTATCTACACGACGGGGAGTCAGGCAACTATGGATGAACG
AAATAGACAGATCGCTGAGATAGGTGCCTCACTGATTAAGCATTGGTAACTGTCAGACCAAGTTTACTCA
TATATACTTTAGATTGATTTAAAACTTCATTTTTAATTTAAAAGGATCTAGGTGAAGA
